>Addgene plasmid #12686 | pET-21a(+) SurE D9A | addgene partial sequence | sequence record 140005 | T7term 5'-GCTAGTTATTGCTCAGCGG-3'
TTGTTAGCAGCCGGATCTCAGTGGTGGTGGTGGTGGTGCTCGAGTGCGGCCGCAAGCTTGTCGACGGAGC
TCGAATTCGGATCCTCAGTCGTACACCTCCCTTAACTTCTTCAGACACTGTTCGTTCGTGAGAAAGGGAT
GTATCGGAGTGATGGAGACGTACCCTTCTCTAACCGCCTTGTAGTCAACATCGTCTCTATCGTCGTCTTC
GATGACCTCTCCCATCATCCAGTAGTACTTCTCCCCAAAGGGTGAGACTCTCTCTTCGAAGTAATCGTTC
CACCTTCTTCTGCTCTGCCTTGTGAATCTCCATCCCTTTATCTCACCAGCAGGCACGTTTATGTTCAGCA
TGGTGAAAGGATCGAGGAGTGAGAAGTCGAATTCTTTCAGAAAGTCGATCAAAAAACGTGCCGCTCCTTC
GAAATCGGGACTCTCGTAGTTAGCACTCGATATGGCAATCGAAGGAATGTTCATCATGGCACCTTCCATC
GCACCCGAGACCGTCCCAGAGTGGAGAATATCCATGCCCATGTTGGGCCCCCTGTTCACACCACTCACGA
TGAGATCGACCCTTTTATCCATGACCACGTTGTAGGCGAGTTTCACACAGTCCGCGGGCGTTCCTGTAGT
GGAGTACGCAACCACCCTCTCTGAGATGAAAACCTTCTTCATCCAGAGCGGAACGTGTATGGTGATGCTG
TGACCAGTTGCGCTCCTCTCTTTATCGGGAGCCACCACGAACACCTCGTGTTCCTCGGAAAGAAGCTCTG
CGAGGACGATGATCCCCTTAGACCGTATCCCGGCGTCGTTGGTTACCAGAATACGCATATGTATATCTCC
TTCTTAAAGTTAAACAAAATTATTTCTAGAGGGGAATTGTTATCCGCTCACAATTCC
