[The description below was written by a language model from this plasmid's Addgene catalogue record.]
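Description:
pET-21a(+) SurE D9A is a bacterial expression plasmid built on the pET-21a(+) backbone (5443 bp without insert), carrying a 741 bp SurE coding sequence cloned between the NdeI and BamHI sites, both of which remain intact. It is selected with ampicillin, is listed as low copy, and is propagated in a cloning strain such as DH5alpha. No feature table accompanies the record, so the regulatory elements can only be inferred from the backbone. pET-21a(+) vectors generally drive the insert from a T7 promoter under lac operator control, which requires a host supplying T7 RNA polymerase for expression. The use of T7 sequencing primers on both sides of the insert is consistent with that arrangement. The source organism of the SurE gene is not stated in the record.

The encoded protein carries an aspartate-to-alanine substitution at residue 9 (D9A) and is recorded as fused to a C-terminal His tag supplied by the backbone, allowing purification by immobilised metal affinity chromatography. The depositor also notes a second, unintended change in the insert (Q12R) and has confirmed that it does not affect plasmid function. The associated publication covers the crystal structure and functional analysis of SurE, which identified it as the founding member of a novel phosphatase family. This point mutant is therefore most plausibly intended for producing recombinant protein to test the contribution of Asp9 to activity alongside the wild-type enzyme, although the record does not spell out the specific role of this residue.
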