Addgene plasmid #12686: pET-21a(+) SurE D9A
Depositing lab: SeWon Suh. Depositing organization: Seoul National University. Publication: Crystal structure and functional analysis of the SurE protein identify a novel phosphatase family. Lee JY, Kwak JE, Moon J, Eom SH, Liong EC, Pedelacq JD, Berendzen J, Suh SW. Nat Struct Biol. 2001 Sep . 8(9):789-94. 10.1038/nsb0901-789 PubMed 11524683.
Backbone
  Vector backbone: pET-21a(+)
  Backbone size w/o insert (bp): 5443
  Vector type: Bacterial Expression
Growth in bacteria
  Bacterial resistance: Ampicillin, 100 μg/mL
  Growth temperature: 37°C
  Growth strain: DH5alpha
  Copy number: Low Copy
Gene/Insert
  Gene/Insert name: SurE
  Insert size (bp): 741
  Mutation: changed Aspartate 9 to Alanine
  Tag / fusion protein: His (C terminal on backbone)
  Cloning method: Restriction Enzyme; 5′ cloning site NdeI (not destroyed); 3′ cloning site BamHI (not destroyed)
  Sequencing primers: 5′ T7; 3′ T7
Terms and licenses: Academic/Nonprofit Terms; Industry Terms: Not Available to Industry
Depositor comments: Note: The SurE insert contains an additional mutation (Q12R) that the depositor has confirmed does not affect plasmid function.
How to cite: pET-21a(+) SurE D9A was a gift from SeWon Suh (Addgene plasmid # 12686 ; http://n2t.net/addgene:12686 ; RRID:Addgene_12686)
